>Addgene plasmid #11570 | pSKI015 | depositor full sequence | sequence record 6975 | Author sequence
CAGCTTTTGTTCCCTTTAGTGAGGGTTAATTCCGAGCTTGGCGTAATCATGGTCATAGCTGTTTCCTGTG
TGAAATTGTTATCCGCTCACAATTCCACACAACATACGAGCCGGAAGCATAAAGTGTAAAGCCTGGGGTG
CCTAATGAGTGAGCTAACTCACATTAATTGCGTTGCGCTCACTGCCCGCTTTCCAGTCGGGAAACCTGTC
GTGCCAGCTGCATTAATGAATCGGCCAACGCGCGGGGAGAGGCGGTTTGCGTATTGGGCGCTCTTCCGCT
TCCTCGCTCACTGACTCGCTGCGCTCGGTCGTTCGGCTGCGGCGAGCGGTATCAGCTCACTCAAAGGCGG
TAATACGGTTATCCACAGAATCAGGGGATAACGCAGGAAAGAACATGTGAGCAAAAGGCCAGCAAAAGGC
CAGGAACCGTAAAAAGGCCGCGTTGCTGGCGTTTTTCCATAGGCTCCGCCCCCCTGACGAGCATCACAAA
AATCGACGCTCAAGTCAGAGGTGGCGAAACCCGACAGGACTATAAAGATACCAGGCGTTTCCCCCTGGAA
GCTCCCTCGTGCGCTCTCCTGTTCCGACCCTGCCGCTTACCGGATACCTGTCCGCCTTTCTCCCTTCGGG
AAGCGTGGCGCTTTCTCATAGCTCACGCTGTAGGTATCTCAGTTCGGTGTAGGTCGTTCGCTCCAAGCTG
GGCTGTGTGCACGAACCCCCCGTTCAGCCCGACCGCTGCGCCTTATCCGGTAACTATCGTCTTGAGTCCA
ACCCGGTAAGACACGACTTATCGCCACTGGCAGCAGCCACTGGTAACAGGATTAGCAGAGCGAGGTATGT
AGGCGGTGCTACAGAGTTCTTGAAGTGGTGGCCTAACTACGGCTACACTAGAAGGACAGTATTTGGTATC
TGCGCTCTGCTGAAGCCAGTTACCTTCGGAAAAAGAGTTGGTAGCTCTTGATCCGGCAAACAAACCACCG
CTGGTAGCGGTGGTTTTTTTGTTTGCAAGCAGCAGATTACGCGCAGAAAAAAAGGATCTCAAGAAGATCC
TTTGATCTTTTCTACGGGGTCTGACGCTCAGTGGAACGAAAACTCACGTTAAGGGATTTTGGTCATGAGA
TTATCAAAAAGGATCTTCACCTAGATCCTTTTAAATTAAAAATGAAGTTTTAAATCAATCTAAAGTATAT
ATGAGTAAACTTGGTCTGACAGTTACCAATGCTTAATCAGTGAGGCACCTATCTCAGCGATCTGTCTATT
TCGTTCATCCATAGTTGCCTGACTCCCCGTCGTGTAGATAACTACGATACGGGAGGGCTTACCATCTGGC
CCCAGTGCTGCAATGATACCGCGAGACCCACGCTCACCGGCTCCAGATTTATCAGCAATAAACCAGCCAG
CCGGAAGGGCCGAGCGCAGAAGTGGTCCTGCAACTTTATCCGCCTCCATCCAGTCTATTAATTGTTGCCG
GGAAGCTAGAGTAAGTAGTTCGCCAGTTAATAGTTTGCGCAACGTTGTTGCCATTGCTACAGGCATCGTG
GTGTCACGCTCGTCGTTTGGTATGGCTTCATTCAGCTCCGGTTCCCAACGATCAAGGCGAGTTACATGAT
CCCCCATGTTGTGCAAAAAAGCGGTTAGCTCCTTCGGTCCTCCGATCGTTGTCAGAAGTAAGTTGGCCGC
AGTGTTATCACTCATGGTTATGGCAGCACTGCATAATTCTCTTACTGTCATGCCATCCGTAAGATGCTTT
TCTGTGACTGGTGAGTACTCAACCAAGTCATTCTGAGAATAGTGTATGCGGCGACCGAGTTGCTCTTGCC
CGGCGTCAATACGGGATAATACCGCGCCACATAGCAGAACTTTAAAAGTGCTCATCATTGGAAAACGTTC
TTCGGGGCGAAAACTCTCAAGGATCTTACCGCTGTTGAGATCCAGTTCGATGTAACCCACTCGTGCACCC
AACTGATCTTCAGCATCTTTTACTTTCACCAGCGTTTCTGGGTGAGCAAAAACAGGAAGGCAAAATGCCG
CAAAAAAGGGAATAAGGGCGACACGGAAATGTTGAATACTCATACTCTTCCTTTTTCAATATTATTGAAG
CATTTATCAGGGTTATTGTCTCATGAGCGGATACATATTTGAATGTATTTAGAAAAATAAACAAATAGGG
GTTCCGCGCACATTTCCCCGAAAAGTGCCACCTGGGAAATTGTAAACGTTAATATTTTGTTAAAATTCGC
GTTAAATTTTTGTTAAATCAGCTCATTTTTTAACCAATAGGCCGAAATCGGCAAAATCCCTTATAAATCA
AAAGAATAGACCGAGATAGGGT
[37 nt withheld, positions 2333-2369]
AAAGAACGTGGACTCCAACGTCAAAGG
[49 nt withheld, positions 2397-2445]
T
[91 nt withheld, positions 2447-2537]
G
[124 nt withheld, positions 2539-2662]
CGCGCCATTCGCCATTCAGGCTGCGCAACTGTTGGGAAGGGCGATCGGTGCGGGCCTCTTCGCTATTACG
CCAGCTGGCGAAAGGGGGATGTGCTGCAAGGCGATTAAGTTGGGTAACGCCAGGGTTTTCCCAGTCACGA
CGTTGTAAAACGACGGCCAGTGAATTGTAATACGACTCACTATAGGGCGAATTGGAGCTCCACCGCGGTG
GCGGCCGCTCTAGAACTAGTGGATCCCCAACATGGTGGAGCACGACACTCTCGTCTACTCCAAGAATATC
AAAGATACAGTCTCAGAAGACCAGAGGGCTATTGAGACTTTTCAACAAAGGGTAATATCGGGAAACCTCC
TCGGATTCCATTGCCCAGCTATCTGTCACTTCATCGAAAGGACAGTAGAAAAGGAAGATGGCTTCTACAA
ATGCCATCATTGCGATAAAGGAAAGGCTATCGTTCAAGATGCCTCTACCGACAGTGGTCCCAAAGATGGA
CCCCCACCCACGAGGAACATCGTGGAAAAAGAAGACGTTCCAACCACGTCTTCAAAGCAAGTGGATTGAT
GTGATATCTAGATCCCCAACATGGTGGAGCACGACACTCTCGTCTACTCCAAGAATATCAAAGATACAGT
CTCAGAAGACCAGAGGGCTATTGAGACTTTTCAACAAAGGGTAATATCGGGAAACCTCCTCGGATTCCAT
TGCCCAGCTATCTGTCACTTCATCGAAAGGACAGTAGAAAAGGAAGATGGCTTCTACAAATGCCATCATT
GCGATAAAGGAAAGGCTATCGTTCAAGATGCCTCTACCGACAGTGGTCCCAAAGATGGACCCCCACCCAC
GAGGAACATCGTGGAAAAAGAAGACGTTCCAACCACGTCTTCAAAGCAAGTGGATTGATGTGATATCTAG
ATCCCCAACATGGTGGAGCACGACACTCTCGTCTACTCCAAGAATATCAAAGATACAGTCTCAGAAGACC
AGAGGGCTATTGAGACTTTTCAACAAAGGGTAATATCGGGAAACCTCCTCGGATTCCATTGCCCAGCTAT
CTGTCACTTCATCGAAAGGACAGTAGAAAAGGAAGATGGCTTCTACAAATGCCATCATTGCGATAAAGGA
AAGGCTATCGTTCAAGATGCCTCTACCGACAGTGGTCCCAAAGATGGACCCCCACCCACGAGGAACATCG
TGGAAAAAGAAGACGTTCCAACCACGTCTTCAAAGCAAGTGGATTGATGTGATATCTAGATCCCCAACAT
GGTGGAGCACGACACTCTCGTCTACTCCAAGAATATCAAAGATACAGTCTCAGAAGACCAGAGGGCTATT
GAGACTTTTCAACAAAGGGTAATATCGGGAAACCTCCTCGGATTCCATTGCCCAGCTATCTGTCACTTCA
TCGAAAGGACAGTAGAAAAGGAAGATGGCTTCTACAAATGCCATCATTGCGATAAAGGAAAGGCTATCGT
TCAAGATGCCTCTACCGACAGTGGTCCCAAAGATGGACCCCCACCCACGAGGAACATCGTGGAAAAAGAA
GACGTTCCAACCACGTCTTCAAAGCAAGTGGATTGATGTGATATCTAGATCCGAAACTATCAGTGTTTGA
CAGGATATATTGGCGGGTAAACCTAAGAGAAAAGAGCGTTTATTAGAATAATCGGATATTTAAAAGGGCG
TGAAAAGGTTTATCCGTTCGTCCATTTGTATGTGCATGCCAACCACAGGGTTCCCCTCGGGAGTGCTTGG
CATTCCGTGCGATAATGACTTCTGTTCAACCACCCAAACGTCGGAAAGCCTGACGACGGAGCAGCATTCC
AAAAAGATCCCTTGGCTCGTCTGGGTCGGCTAGAAGGTCGAGTGGGCTGCTGTGGCTTGATCCCTCAACG
CGGTCGCGGACGTAGCGCAGCGCCGAAAAATCCTCGATCGCAAATCCGACGCTGTCGAAAAGCGTGATCT
GCTTGTCGCTCTTTCGGCCGACGTCCTGGCCAGTCATCACGCGCCAAAGTTCCGTCACAGGATGATCTGG
CGCGAGTTGCTGGATCTCGCCTTCAATCCGGGTCTGTGGCGGGAACTCCACGAAAATATCCGAACGCAGC
AAGATATCGCGGTGCATCTCGGTCTTGCCTGGGCAGTCGCCGCCGACGCCGTTGATGTGGACGCCGGGCC
CGATCATATTGTCGCTCAGGATCGTGGCGTTGTGCTTGTCGGCCGTTGCTGTCGTAATGATATCGGCACC
TTCGACCGCCTGTTCCGCAGAGGTGCAGGCCTCGATCTGAAACCCGAACCGCTGGAGATTGCGGGAGCAG
CGAGCAGTAGCCTCGGGGTCGATGTCGTAAAGTCGTATCCGATCGACGCCGATCAGCGCCTTGAAGGCCA
AAGCCTGGAACTCACTTTGGGCACCGTTGCCGATCAGCGCCATCGTGCGCGAATCTTTACGGGCCAGATA
CTTTGCCGCGATCGCGGAGGTCGCGGCCGTTCGCAAGGCCGTCAGGATTGTCATTTCCGACAGCAGCAGC
GGATAGCCGCTATCGACATCGGAGAGCACGCCGAACGCGGTTACCGGCCTCTTCATCGGGAATGCGCGCG
ACCTTCAGCATCGCCGGCATGTCCCCCTGGCGGACGGGAAGTATCCAGCTCGAGATCCGGATTTTGTAGC
CCTGGCCGACGGCCAGCAGGTAGGCCGACAGGCTCATGCCGGCCGCCGCCGCCTTTTCCTCAATCGCTCT
TCGTTCGTCTGGAAGGCAGTACACCTTGATAGGTGGGCTGCCCTTCCTGGTTGGCTTGGTTTCATCAGCC
ATCCGCTTGCCCTCATCTGTTACGCCGGCGGTAGCCGGCCAGCCTCGCAGAGCAGGATTCCCGTTGAGCA
CCGCCAGGTGCGAATAAGGGACAGTGAAGAAGGAACACCCGCTCGCGGGTGGGCCTACTTCACCTATCCT
GCCCGGCTGACGCCGTTGGATACACCAAGGAAAGTCTACACGAACCCTTTGGCAAAATCCTGTATATCGT
GCGAAAAAGGATGGATATACCGAAAAAATCGCTATAATGACCCCGAAGCAGGGTTATGCAGCGGAAAAGC
GCTGCTTCCCTGCTGTTTTGTGGAATATCTACCGACTGGAAACAGGCAAATGCAGGAAATTACTGAACTG
AGGGGACAGGCGAGAGACGATGCCAAAGAGCTACACCGACGAGCTGGCCGAGTGGGTTGAATCCCGCGCG
GCCAAGAAGCGCCGGCGTGATGAGGCTGCGGTTGCGTTCCTGGCGGTGAGGGCGGATGTCGAGGCGGCGT
TAGCGTCCGGCTATGCGCTCGTCACCATTTGGGAGCACATGCGGGAAACGGGGAAGGTCAAGTTCTCCTA
CGAGACGTTCCGCTCGCACGCCAGGCGGCACATCATANGCCAAGCCCGCCGATGTGCCCGCACCGCAGGC
CAAGGCTGCGGAACCCGCGCCGGCACCCAAGACGCCGGAGCCACGGCGGCCGAAGCAGGGGGGCAAGGCT
GAAAAGCCGGCCCCCGCTGCGGCCCCGACCGGCTTCACNTTCAACCCAACACCGGACAAAAAGGATCTAG
CGTGGACTCAAGGCTCTCGCGAATGGCTCGCGTTGGAAACTTTCATTGACACTTGAGGGGCACCGCAGGG
AAATTCTNGTCCTTGCGAGAACCGGCTATGTCGTGCTGCGCATCGAGCCTGCGCCCTTGGCTTGTCTCGC
CCCTCTCCGCGTCGCTACGGGGCTTCCAGCGCCTTTCCGACGCTCACCGGGCTGGTTGCCCTCGCCGCTG
GGCTGGCGGCCGTTCTATGGCCCTGCAAACGCGCCAGAAACGCCGTCGAAGCCGTGTGCGAGACACCGCG
GCCGCCGGCGTTGNGGATACCTNGCGGAAAACTTGGCCCTCACTGACAGATGAGGGGCGGACGTTGACAC
TTGAGGGGCCGACTCACCCGGCGCGGCGTTGACAGATGAGGGGCAGGCTCGATTTCGGCCGGCGACGTGG
AGCTGGCCAGCCTCGCAAATCGGCGAAAACGCCTGATTTTACGCGAGTTTCCCACAGATGATGTGGACAA
GCCTGGGGATAAGTGCCCTGCGGTATTGACACTTGAGGGGCGCGACTACTGACAGATGAGGGGCGCGATC
CTTGACACTTGAGGGGCAGAGTGCTGACAGATGAGGGGCGCACCTATTGACATTTGAGGGGCTGTCCACA
GGCAGAAAATCCAGCATTTGCAAGGGTTTCCGCCCGTTTTTCGGCCACCGCTAACCTGTCTTTTAACCTG
CTTTTAAACCAATATTTATAAACCTTGTTTTTAACCAGGGCTGCGCCCTGTGCGCGTGACCGCGCACGCC
GAAGGGGGGTGCCCCCCCTTCTCGAACCCTCCCGGCCCGCTAACGCGGGCCTCCCATCCCCCCAGGGGCT
GCGCCCCTCGGCCGCGAACGGCCTCACCCCAAAAATGGCAGCGCTGGCAGTCCTTGNCNNNGCNNGGATC
GGGGCNNTNNNGGNATGGGCGATCAGCCCGAGCGCGACGCCCGGAAGCATTGACGTGCCGCAGGTGCTGG
CATCNACATTCAGCGACCAGGTGCCGGGCAGTGAGGGCGGCGGCCTGGGTGGCGGCCTGCCCTTCACTTC
GGCCGTCGGGGCATTCACGGACTTCATGGCGGGGCCGGCAATTTTTACCTTGGGCATTCTTGGCATANTG
GTCGCGGGTGCCGTGCTCGTGTTCGGGGGTGAATTGCAAGCTAGCTTGCTTGGTCGTTCCGGTACCGTGA
ACGTCGGCTCGATTGTACCTGCGTTCAAATACTTTGCGATCGTGTTGCGCGCCTGCCCGGTGCGTCGGCT
GATCTCACGGATCGACTGCTTCTCTCGCAACGCCATCCGACGGATGATGTTTAAAAGTCCCATGTGGATC
ACTCCGTTGCCCCGTCGCTCACCGTGTTGGGGGGAAGGTGCACATGGCTCAGTTCTCAATGGAAATTATC
TGCCTAACCGGCTCAGTTCTGCGTAGAAACCAACATGCAAGCTCCACCGGGTGCAAAGCGGCAGCGGCGG
CAGGATATATTCAATTGTAAATGGCTTCATGTCCGGGAAATCTACATGGATCAGCAATGAGTATGATGGT
CAATATGGAGGAAAAGAAAGAGTAATTACCAATTTTTTTTCAATTCAAAAATGTAGATGTCCGCAGCGTT
ATTATAAAATGAAAGTACATTTTGATAAAACGACAAATTACGATCCGTCGTATTTATAGGCGAAAGCAAT
AAACAAATTATTCTAATTCGGAAATCTTTATTTCGACGTGTCTACATTCACGTCCAAATGGGGGCTTAGA
TGAGAAACTTCACGATCGATATCTAGATCTCGAGCTCGAGATCTAGATATCGATAAGCTTGCATGCCTGC
AGGTCCTGCTGAGCCTCGACATGTTGTCGCAAAATTCGCCCTGGACCCGCCCAACGATTTGTCGTCACTG
TCAAGGTTTGACCTGCACTTCATTTGGGGCCCACATACACCAAAAAAATGCTGCATAATTCTCGGGGCAG
CAAGTCGGTTACCCGGCCGCCGTGCTGGACCGGGTTGAATGGTGCCCGTAACTTTCGGTAGAGCGGACGG
CCAATACTCAACTTCAAGGAATCTCACCCATGCGCGCCGGCGGGGAACCGGAGTTCCCTTCAGTGAACGT
TATTAGTTCGCCGCTCGGTGTGTCGTAGATACTAGCCCCTGGGGCCTTTTGAAATTTGAATAAGATTTAT
GTAATCAGTCTTTTAGGTTTGACCGGTTCTGCCGCTTTTTTTAAAATTGGATTTGTAATAATAAAACGCA
ATTGTTTGTTATTGTGGCGCTCTATCATAGATGTCGCTATAAACCTATTCAGCACAATATATTGTTTTCA
TTTTAATATTGTACATATAAGTAGTAGGGTACAATCAGTAAATTGAACGGAGAATATTATTCATAAAAAT
ACGATAGTAACGGGTGATATATTCATTAGAATGAACCGAAACCGGCGGTAAGGATCTGAGCTACACATGC
TCAGGTTTTTTACAACGTGCACAACAGAATTGAAAGCAAATATCATGCGATCATAGGCGTCTCGCATATC
TCATTAAAGCAGGACTCTAGGATCGATCCCCCGGGTCATCACATCTCGGTGACGGGCAGGACCGGACGGG
GCGGTACCGGCAGGCTGAAGTCCAGCTGCCAGAAACCCACGTCATGCCAGTTCCCGTGCTTGAAGCCGGC
CGCCCGCAGCATGCCGCGGGGGGCATATCCGAGCGCCTCGTGCATGCGCACGCTCGGGTCGTTGGGCAGC
CCGATGACAGCGACCACGCTCTTGAAGCCCTGTGCCTCCAGGGACTTCAGCAGGTGGGTGTAGAGCGTGG
AGCCCAGTCCCGTCCGCTGGTGGCGGGGGGAGACGTACACGGTTGACTCGGCCGTCCAGTCGTAGGCGTT
GCGTGCCTTCCAGGGGCCCGCGTAGGCGATGCCGGCGACCTCGCCGTCCACCTCGGCGACGAGCCAGGGA
TAGCGCTCCCGCAGACGGACGAGGTCGTCCGTCCACTCCTGCGGTTCCTGCGGCTCGGTACGGAAGTTGA
CCGTGCTTGTCTCGATGTAGTGGTTGACGATGGTGCAGACCGCCGGCATGTCCGCCTCGGTGGCACGGCG
GATGTCGGCCGGGCGTCGTTCTGGGCTCATGGTAATTGTAAATAGTAATTGTAATGTTGTTGTTGTTTGT
TGTTGTTGGTAATTGTTGTAAAAATAGAGCTCTTATACTCGAGGAATTCGCTAGAGTCGATTTGGTGTAT
CGAGATTGGTTATGAAATTCAGATGCTAGTGTAATGTATTGGTAATTTGGGAAGATATAATAGGAAGCAA
GGCTATTTATCCATTTCTGAAAAGGCGAAATGGCGTCACCGCGAGCGTCACGCGCATTCCGTTCTTGCTG
TAAAGCGTTGTTTGGTACACTTTTGACTAGCGAGGCTTGGCGTGTCAGCGTATCTATTCAAAAGTCGTTA
ATGGCTGCGGATCAAGAAAAAGTTGGAATAGAAACAGAATACCCGCGAAATTCAGGCCCGGTTGCCATGT
CCTACACGCCGAAATAAACGACCAAATTAGTAGAAAAATAAAAACTGACTCGGATACTTACGTCACGTCT
TGCGCACTGATTTGAAAAATCTCAATATAAACAAAGACGGCCACAAGAAAAAACCAAAACACCGATATTC
ATTAATCTTATCTAGTTTCTCAAAAAAATTCATATCTTCCACACGTGAAAATGCCAATTTCTCAGACCTA
CCTCGGCTCTGCGAAGGCCCCCGCTGGTATCAAAAGTTTTTATTTCATCCGACATGGCGCGACCGACCTC
AACGAGAAGGAAATTGTCGTGAACGGTGAGAAGCTCTGGGGCGTGCAAGGTTCCGGAACGAACATCGGTC
TCAATGCAAAAGGGGAACGCCAGGCTCTGTTGGCCCCTCGAGGGGGGGCCCGGTAC
Features (pLannotate 1.2.2; 32 found; start..end, strand, type, name):
     13..31      -  promoter       T3 promoter: promoter for bacteriophage T3 RNA polymerase
     76..92      -  protein_bind   lac operator: The lac repressor binds to the lac operator to inhibit transcription in E. coli. This inhibition can be relieved by adding lactose or isopropyl-β-D-thiogalactopyranoside (IPTG). lac repressor encoded by lacI
    100..130     -  promoter       lac promoter: promoter for the E. coli lac operon
    145..166     -  protein_bind   CAP binding site: CAP binding activates transcription in the presence of cAMP. E. coli catabolite activator protein
    179..271     -  CDS            lacI (fragment): lac repressor; lacI; The lac repressor binds to the lac operator to inhibit transcription in E. coli. This inhibition can be relieved by adding lactose or isopropyl-β-D-thiogalactopyranoside (IPTG).
    454..1042    -  rep_origin     ori: high-copy-number ColE1/pMB1/pBR322/pUC origin of replication
   1213..2073    -  CDS            AmpR: β-lactamase; bla; confers resistance to ampicillin, carbenicillin, and related antibiotics
   2074..2178    -  promoter       AmpR promoter: bla
   2207..2662    -  rep_origin     f1 ori (sequence partly withheld): f1 bacteriophage origin of replication; arrow indicates direction of (+) strand synthesis
   2670..2827    -  CDS            lacZα (fragment): LacZα fragment of β-galactosidase; lacZ fragment
   2830..2848    +  promoter       T7 promoter: promoter for bacteriophage T7 RNA polymerase
   2857..2900    +  misc_feature   MCS (fragment): pBluescript multiple cloning site
   2975..3570    +  promoter       CaMV 35S promoter (enhanced) (fragment): cauliflower mosaic virus 35S promoter with a duplicated enhancer region
   3653..4248    +  promoter       CaMV 35S promoter (enhanced) (fragment): cauliflower mosaic virus 35S promoter with a duplicated enhancer region
   4270..4294    +  misc_feature   RB T-DNA repeat: right border repeat from nopaline C58 T-DNA
   4441..5235    -  CDS            ocd (fragment): OCD_AGRFC - Experimental evidence at protein level: Swiss-Prot protein existence level 1. Catalyzes the conversion of L-ornithine into L-proline with release of ammonia. Is involved in the utilization of nopaline, a catabolic pathway that proceeds through L-arginine and L-ornithine to L-proline. Nopaline is a predominant opine in plant cells transformed with Ti plasmid pTiC58. From Agrobacterium fabrum (strain C58 / ATCC 33970) (Agrobacterium tumefaciens (strain C58)).
   5312..5464    -  CDS            traJ (fragment): oriT-recognizing protein; traJ
   5497..5606    -  oriT           oriT: incP origin of transfer
   5832..6056    +  CDS            traK (fragment): TRAK4_ECOLX - Experimental evidence at protein level: Swiss-Prot protein existence level 1. From Escherichia coli.
   6061..6231    +  CDS            traK (fragment): TRAK4_ECOLX - Experimental evidence at protein level: Swiss-Prot protein existence level 1. From Escherichia coli.
   6277..6293    +  rep_origin     oriV (fragment): incP origin of replication
   6401..7113    +  rep_origin     oriV: incP origin of replication
   7107..7385    +  CDS            klaC (fragment): KLAC_ECOLX - Also known as telB. Protein predicted: Swiss-Prot protein existence level 4. Belongs to the kla operon, which is associated with cryptic tellurite resistance, and IncW plasmid fertility inhibition. From Escherichia coli.
   7394..7555    -  CDS            nmoT (fragment): TRAT_AMIAI - Protein inferred from homology: Swiss-Prot protein existence level 3. Required for the transposition of the insertion element. From Aminobacter aminovorans (Chelatobacter heintzii).
   7700..7724    +  misc_feature   LB T-DNA repeat: left border repeat from octopine Ach5 T-DNA
   8037..8057    -  misc_feature   MCS (fragment): pUC18/19 multiple cloning site
   8058..8764    -  terminator     OCS terminator: octopine synthase terminator
   8795..9342    -  CDS            BlpR (fragment): phosphinothricin acetyltransferase; Streptomyces hygroscopicus bar; confers resistance to bialophos or phosphinothricin
   9344..9398    -  misc_feature   TMV Ω: translational enhancer from the tobacco mosaic virus 5'-leader sequence (Gallie et al., 1988)
   9440..9820    -  promoter       MAS promoter: mannopine synthase promoter (Velten et al., 1984)
   9923..10117   +  CDS            mas1 (fragment): MAS1_AGRT9 - Protein inferred from homology: Swiss-Prot protein existence level 3. Reduces deoxy-fructosyl-glutamine to mannopine. From Agrobacterium tumefaciens (strain 15955).
  10118..1       +  misc_feature   MCS (fragment) (across the origin): pBluescript multiple cloning site
