[The description below was written by a language model from this plasmid's Addgene catalogue record and pLannotate feature annotations shown in this document.]
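Description:
pSKI015 is a 10,138 bp Agrobacterium T-DNA vector for activation tagging in plants, built on the pPCVICEn4HPT backbone. The T-DNA is bounded by an octopine-type left border and a nopaline-type right border. Reading from the left border, it carries a Basta (phosphinothricin) resistance cassette in which the bar gene is driven by the mannopine synthase promoter with a TMV Ω translational leader and ended by the octopine synthase terminator. Next comes an entire pBluescript KS+ unit (high-copy ColE1-type origin, ampicillin resistance gene, f1 origin, lac promoter/lacZα remnants, T3 and T7 promoters). Last is a tetramer of cauliflower mosaic virus 35S enhancers placed immediately inside the right border. The feature table annotates these enhancers as two duplicated-enhancer blocks, and the record defines each repeat as positions −417 to −86 relative to the 35S transcription start, so no core promoter is included. Outside the T-DNA lie the incP oriV and oriT, with fragments of tra genes. These allow replication and mobilisation in Agrobacterium strains that supply the required functions from a helper plasmid. Ampicillin resistance is the plasmid selection in both E. coli and Agrobacterium.

After random integration into a plant genome, the outward-acting enhancers can raise transcription of nearby endogenous genes, yielding dominant gain-of-function mutants among Basta-resistant transformants. The associated publication applies this to Arabidopsis. Because the bacterial origin and ampicillin marker are transferred with the T-DNA, flanking plant DNA can be recovered by plasmid rescue, using restriction sites that cut only between the pBluescript sequences and one border. The depositor notes that the four enhancer repeats are recombination-prone and can be progressively lost in E. coli and Agrobacterium during cold storage, so repeat number should be verified by PCR.
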