Addgene plasmid #11570: pSKI015
Depositing lab: Detlef Weigel. Depositing organization: Salk Institute for Biological Studies. Publication: Activation tagging in Arabidopsis. Weigel D, Ahn JH, Blazquez MA, Borevitz JO, Christensen SK, Fankhauser C, Ferrandiz C, Kardailsky I, Malancharuvil EJ, Neff MM, Nguyen JT, Sato S, Wang ZY, Xia Y, Dixon RA, Harrison MJ, Lamb CJ, Yanofsky MF, Chory J. Plant Physiol. 2000 Apr . 122(4):1003-13. 10.1104/pp.122.4.1003 PubMed 10759496.
Backbone
  Vector backbone: pPCVICEn4HPT
  Backbone manufacturer: Hayashi et al, 1992
  Backbone size w/o insert (bp): 10138
  Vector type: Plant Expression ; Activation tagging
  Selectable markers: Basta
Growth in bacteria
  Bacterial resistance: Ampicillin, 100 μg/mL
  Growth temperature: 37°C
  Growth strain: DH5alpha
  Growth instructions: Plasmid grow in standard E. coli at 37 degrees, but the four enhancer repeats may be unstable in E. coli and A. tumefaciens if stored at 4'C for extended time. See comments.
  Copy number: High Copy
Gene/Insert
  Gene/Insert name: CaMV 35S enhancers
  Species: Cauliflower mosaic virus
  GenBank ID: AF187951
  Cloning method: Restriction Enzyme; 5′ cloning site See map and paper. (not destroyed); 3′ cloning site See map and paper. (not destroyed)
  Sequencing primers: 5′ T7
Resource information
  A portion of this plasmid was derived from a plasmid made by: Max Planck Institute
Terms and licenses: Academic/Nonprofit Terms; Industry Terms: Not Available to Industry
Depositor comments: The CaMV 35S enhancers in these vectors correspond to nucleotides -417 to -86 relative to the transcription start. Recommended Agrobacterium strain is GV3101 pMP90RK. Host and helper plasmid markers are kanamycin, gentamycin and rifampicin resistance. Plasmid selection in E. coli and in A. tumefaciens is ampicillin resistance. Sites that leave the pBstKS+ sequences intact and cut only on one side between pBstKS+ and either left or right border can be used for plasmid rescue. Note that there are additional BssS1 sites not shown on the map. The four enhancer repeats in the construct may be unstable in E. coli and Agrobacterium if stored at +4'C for extended time. Check by PCR with T7 (or M13-20) oligo and this one derived from the RB sequence: 5' acc cgc caa tat atc ctg 3'. This should give 1.4 kb band. Note that these oligos will not work in a transgenic plant, as the RB sequence is not transfered. Using this test, we found that after 1-2 weeks in a fridge the Agrobacterium strain loses on average one copy of a repeat, and after a month in a fridge there is only one copy left. It is a good idea to use a freshly streaked colony from a good -70'C glycerol stock for every infiltration.
How to cite: pSKI015 was a gift from Detlef Weigel (Addgene plasmid # 11570 ; http://n2t.net/addgene:11570 ; RRID:Addgene_11570)
