>Addgene plasmid #11570 | pSKI015 | addgene partial sequence | sequence record 18327 | T7 5'-TAATACGACTCACTATAGGG-3'
GAGCACGACACTCTCGTCTACTCCAAGAATATCAAAGATACAGTCTCAGAAGACCAGAGGGCTATTGAGA
CTTTTCAACAAAGGGTAATATCGGGAAACCTCCTCGGATTCCATTGCCCAGCTATCTGTCACTTCATCGA
AAGGACAGTAGAAAAGGAAGATGGCTTCTACAAATGCCATCATTGCGATAAAGGAAAGGCTATCGTTCAA
GATGCCTCTACCGACAGTGGTCCCAAAGATGGACCCCCACCCACGAGGAACATCGTGGAAAAAGAAGACG
TTCCAACCACGTCTTCAAAGCAAGTGGATTGATGTGATATCTAGAT
